>Addgene plasmid #59678 | pGEM-T Dmel Or82a | addgene partial sequence | sequence record 97081 | M13pUC-Fwd 5'-CCCAGTCACGACGTTGTAAAACG-3'
TGTAATACGACTCACTATAGGGCGAATTGGGCCCGACGTCGCATGCTCCCGGCCGCCATGGCCGCGGGAT
TAAGATGTTCGTGTCTTGGGAGAAGCCAGATGCCAATTGGAGAGCCGAACAGCAGTATCGACTTGTAGAC
TCTAGAAGACAGAATATCAAGCCACATAAGAATATACTACTACTACTTTAAATTCCCACCTCAGCCTTGA
TGATTTCACCGCCGTAGCAATAGATAAATAATTGCAGCATGATTGAACCAAAAAACGATGCATACAGCAA
GAGATCCATGACAGAGTCCATGTTCTGAATGCGAGTGGGACAAATATCCGTTCTTTAAGGGATCGTTTCG
AAAGAAATCGTTCTACTCACAGTCACTAGTTGGTATATTATAACGCCAACCTGCAAGGAGGTTATGACGA
ACTGCCCCATAACGGTGGGTGTGTATATCGATCGTAACTTCCTGGATAGGGATAGGAGTAGCACGTGGTA
TTCAACGATTGATTTCAGCCTGATCTGTGTGTCTGGTTCTGATGAAGGAAACTCCCAGTTTTCAATTTGC
CTCTGCAGTGTTTGGAAATGAGCTCGCAGATTAATGGCAAACGAAATAAATAAGCCATCGACTGCCGAGG
CGTAGGCAACAACGACGACAGTGACTAGTACGGTGTAGAGGAAACAAACTTCGTATCCGGGGCTTTCCAG
ATCGTTAAATGGAAACCTGGAGAAAGGACGGGGGAAGGAGAAGAAGAAGAAGAAGGAATACAACTCTTGG
AAATCTCAATTCATTCTTACTTCATTGGCATGGGCAACTCCTTGTCACATGTTGTGCCATGCCAACGGCA
AACCCCAATTTTCACAATTGGTCCCAGCATAAAATAGAGTCCTGTTAGGCCGCAGGACACGCAATATGCT
CTTCCTAGAAAAGATGCTAGTTTGTTGGCTTCGGCAACGTAGTCCAATCCCTCTCGGTACCTAGGAATGT
GACTTGCTGCTCGAAATAGCCGTTTCAAACGTTGTCTTTGAATTATGAGCAGCCAGCCCACTTACACTGT
TCATGCATTTT
