>Addgene plasmid #59678 | pGEM-T Dmel Or82a | addgene partial sequence | sequence record 97083 | M13pUC-Rev 5'-AGCGGATAACAATTTCACACAGG-3'
TGACCATGATTACGCCAAGCTATTTAGGTGACACTATAGAATACTCAAGCTATGCATCCAACGCGTTGGG
AGCTCTCCCATATGGTCGACCTGCAGGCGGCCGCACTAGTGATTATGGGGCATAAGGATGACATGGATAG
TACCGATAGTACCGCACTCAGCTTGAAGCACATTAGCTCCCTGATCTTCGTAATATCGGCGCAGTATCCC
CTGATCTCTTATGTCGCCTACAACCGCAATGACATGGAAAAGGTCACGGCATGCCTCAGCGTGGTGTTCA
CCAATATGTTAACGGTTATAAAAATTTCTACATTTTTGGCAAACAGAAAGGACTTTTGGGAAATGATTCA
CCGCTTCAGAAAAATGCATGAACAGTGTAAGTGGGCTGGCTGCTCATAATTCAAAGACAACGTTTGAAAC
GGCTATTTCGAGCAGCAAGTCACATTCCTAGGTACCGAGAGGGATTGGACTACGTTGCCGAAGCCAACAA
ACTAGCATCTTTTCTAGGAAGAGCATATTGCGTGTCCTGCGGCCTAACAGGACTCTATTTTATGCTGGGA
CCAATTGTGAAAATTGGGGTTTGCCGTTGGCATGGCACAACATGTGACAAGGAGTTGCCCATGCCAATGA
AGTAAGAATGAATTGAGATTTCCAAGAGTTGTATTCCTTCTTCTTCTTCTTCTCCTTCCCCCGTCCTTTC
TCCAGGTTTCCATTTAACGATCTGGAAAGCCCCGGATACGAAGTTTGTTTCCTCTACACCGTACTAGTCA
CTGTCGTCGTTGTTGCCTACGCCTCGGCAGTCGATGGCTTATTTATTTCGTTTGCCATTAATCTGCGAGC
TCATTTCCAAACACTGCAGAGGCAAATTGAAAACTGGGAGTTTCCTTCATCAGAACCAGACACACAGATC
AGGCTGAAATCAATCGTTGAATACCACGTGCTACTCCTATCCCTATCCAGGAAGTTACGATCGATATACA
CACCCACCGTTATGGGGCAGTTCGTCATAACCTCCTTGCAGGTTGGCGTTATAATATACCAACTAGTGAC
TG
