[The description below was written by a language model from this plasmid's Addgene catalogue record.]
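Description:
pGEM-T Dmel Or82a is a small bacterial cloning plasmid built on Promega's pGEM-T backbone (about 3 kb), a T-overhang vector generally used for direct cloning of PCR products. It is maintained as a high-copy plasmid in E. coli under ampicillin selection. The repository lists it as a bacterial expression vector, but the stated purpose shows that it serves as a template for making a probe rather than for producing protein.

The insert is a fragment of roughly 1.2 kb from the Drosophila melanogaster odorant receptor gene Or82a (also known as CG31519 or DOR61). According to the depositor's comment it was derived from genomic DNA rather than cDNA, so it may include intronic sequence, although the record does not say so. The cloning method is listed as unknown, and neither the orientation of the insert nor its exact boundaries are given. No feature table is provided. The pGEM-T backbone normally places opposing T7 and SP6 phage RNA polymerase promoters on either side of the cloning site, which allows in vitro transcription of labelled sense or antisense RNA. The listed M13 forward and reverse sequencing primers are consistent with the standard sites flanking that region.

The stated purpose is to act as a probe for Or82a expression. This fits the associated study, which mapped the spatial distribution of olfactory receptor transcripts in the fly antenna, most likely by RNA in situ hybridisation. The plasmid carries no eukaryotic promoter, tag or reporter according to the record, so it is not intended for expression in fly or other animal cells.
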