Addgene plasmid #59678: pGEM-T Dmel Or82a
Purpose: Probe for Drosophila melanogaster Or82a expression
Depositing lab: Richard Axel & Leslie Vosshall. Depositing organization: Columbia University. Publication: A spatial map of olfactory receptor expression in the Drosophila antenna. Vosshall LB, Amrein H, Morozov PS, Rzhetsky A, Axel R. Cell. 1999 Mar 5;96(5):725-36. 10.1016/S0092-8674(00)80582-6 PubMed 10089887.
Backbone
  Vector backbone: pGEM-T
  Backbone manufacturer: Promega
  Backbone size w/o insert (bp): 3000
  Vector type: Bacterial Expression
Growth in bacteria
  Bacterial resistance: Ampicillin, 100 μg/mL
  Growth temperature: 37°C
  Growth strain: DH5alpha
  Copy number: High Copy
Gene/Insert
  Gene/Insert name: Or82a
  Species: D. melanogaster (fly)
  Insert size (bp): 1200
  Entrez Gene: Or82a (a.k.a. Dmel_CG31519, 82a, CG31519, DOR61, Dmel\CG31519)
  Cloning method: Unknown
  Sequencing primers: 5′ M13-F20; 3′ M13-Rev
Terms and licenses: Academic/Nonprofit Terms; Industry Terms: Not Available to Industry
Depositor comments: source: Genomic DNA
How to cite: pGEM-T Dmel Or82a was a gift from Richard Axel & Leslie Vosshall (Addgene plasmid # 59678 ; http://n2t.net/addgene:59678 ; RRID:Addgene_59678)
